>Addgene plasmid #193320 | C-SWAT AID*-6MYC osTIR1 | addgene full sequence | sequence record 382511 | Addgene NGS Result
TCGCGCGTTTCGGTGATGACGGTGAAAACCTCTGACACATGCAGCTCCCGGAGACGGTCACAGCTTGTCT
GTAAGCGGATGCCGGGAGCAGACAAGCCCGTCAGGGCGCGTCAGCGGGTGTTGGCGGGTGTCGGGGCTGG
CTTAACTATGCGGCATCAGAGCAGATTGTACTGAGAGTGCACCACGCTTTTCAATTCAATTCATCACCAT
CCTCATGAAAACTGTGTAACATAATAACCGAAGTGTCGAAAAGGTGGCACCTTGTCCAATTGAACACGCT
CGATGAAAAAAATAAGATATATATAAGGTTAAGTAAAGCGTCTGTTAGAAAGGAAGTTTTTCCTTTTTCT
TGCTCTCTTGTCTTTTCATCTACTATTTCCTTCGTGTAATACAGGGTCGTCAGATACATAGATACAATTC
TATTACCCCCATCCATACAATGCCATCTCATTTCGATACTGTTCAACTACACGCCGGCCAAGAGAACCCT
GGTGACAATGCTCACAGATCCAGAGCTGTACCAATTTACGCCACCACTTCTTATGTTTTCGAAAACTCTA
AGCATGGTTCGCAATTGTTTGGTCTAGAAGTTCCAGGTTACGTCTATTCCCGTTTCCAAAACCCAACCAG
TAATGTTTTGGAAGAAAGAATTGCTGCCTTAGAAGGTGGTGCTGCTGCTTTGGCTGTTTCCTCCGGTCAA
GCCGCTCAAACCCTTGCCATCCAAGGTTTGGCACACACTGGTGACAACATCGTTTCCACTTCTTACTTAT
ACGGTGGTACTTATAACCAGTTCAAAATCTCGTTCAAAAGATTTGGTATCGAGGCTAGATTTGTTGAAGG
TGACAATCCAGAAGAATTCGAAAAGGTCTTTGATGAAAGAACCAAGGCTGTTTATTTGGAAACCATTGGT
AATCCAAAGTACAATGTTCCGGATTTTGAAAAAATTGTTGCAATTGCTCACAAACACGGTATTCCAGTTG
TCGTTGACAACACATTTGGTGCCGGTGGTTACTTCTGTCAGCCAATTAAATACGGTGCTGATATTGTAAC
ACATTCTGCTACCAAATGGATTGGTGGTCATGGTACTACTATCGGTGGTATTATTGTTGACTCTGGTAAG
TTCCCATGGAAGGACTACCCAGAAAAGTTCCCTCAATTCTCTCAACCTGCCGAAGGATATCACGGTACTA
TCTACAATGAAGCCTACGGTAACTTGGCATACATCGTTCATGTTAGAACTGAACTATTAAGAGATTTGGG
TCCATTGATGAACCCATTTGCCTCTTTCTTGCTACTACAAGGTGTTGAAACATTATCTTTGAGAGCTGAA
AGACACGGTGAAAATGCATTGAAGTTAGCCAAATGGTTAGAACAATCCCCATACGTATCTTGGGTTTCAT
ACCCTGGTTTAGCATCTCATTCTCATCATGAAAATGCTAAGAAGTATCTATCTAACGGTTTCGGTGGTGT
CTTATCTTTCGGTGTAAAAGACTTACCAAATGCCGACAAGGAAACTGACCCATTCGAACTTTCTGGTGCT
CAAGTTGTTGACAATTTAAAGCTTGCCTCTAACTTGGCCAATGTTGGTGATGCCAAGACCTTAGTCATTG
CTCCATACTTCACTACCCACAAACAATTAAATGACAAAGAAAAGTTGGCATCTGGTGTTACCAAGGACTT
AATTCGTGTCTCTGTTGGTATCGAATTTATTGATGACATTATTGCAGACTTCCAGCAATCTTTTGAAACT
GTTTTCGCTGGCCAAAAACCATGAGTGTGCGTGATGAGTTGTAAAATTATGTATAAACCTACTTTCTCTC
ACAAGTACTGCGGTGTGAAATACCGCACAGATGCGTAAGGAGAAAATACCGCATCAGGAAATTGTAAGCG
TTAATATTTTGTTAAAATTCGCGTTAAATTTTTGTTAAATCAGCTCATTTTTTAACCAATAGGCCGAAAT
CGGCAAAATCCCTTATAAATCAAAAGAATAGACCGAGATAGGGT
[37 nt withheld, positions 2005-2041]
AAAGAACGTGGACTCCAACGTCAAAGG
[49 nt withheld, positions 2069-2117]
T
[91 nt withheld, positions 2119-2209]
G
[124 nt withheld, positions 2211-2334]
CCATTCGCCATTCAGGCTGCGCAACTGTTGGGAAGGGCGATCGGTGCGGGCCTCTTCGCTATTACGCCAG
CTGGCGAAAGGGGGATGTGCTGCAAGGCGATTAAGTTGGGTAACGCCAGGGTTTTCCCAGTCACGACGTT
GTAAAACGACGGCCAGTGAGCGCGCGTAATACGACTCACTATAGGGCGAATTGGGTACCGGGCCCCCCCT
CGAGGTCGACGGTATCGATAAGCTTGATATCGAATTCCTGCAGCTATATTACCCTGTTATCCCTACGTAC
GCTGCAGGTCGACGGTGGCGGTTCTGGCGGTGGCGGATCCCCTAAAGATCCAGCCAAACCTCCGGCCAAG
GCACAAGTTGTGGGATGGCCACCGGTGAGATCATACCGGAAGAACGTGATGGTTTCCTGCCAAAAATCAA
GCGGTGGCCCGGAGGCGGCGGCGTTCGTGAAGGTATCACCCGGGTTAATTAACGGTGAACAAAAGCTAAT
CTCCGAGGAAGACTTGAACGGTGAACAAAAATTAATCTCAGAAGAAGACTTGAACGGACTCGACGGTGAA
CAAAAGTTGATTTCTGAAGAAGATTTGAACGGTGAACAAAAGCTAATCTCCGAGGAAGACTTGAACGGTG
AACAAAAATTAATCTCAGAAGAAGACTTGAACGGACTCGACGGTGAACAAAAGTTGATTTCTGAAGAAGA
TTTGAACGGTGAACAAAAGCTAATCTCCGAGGAAGACTTGAACGGTGAACAAAAATTAATCAATCACTAG
TGAATTCGCGCCACTTCCTTAAGAGTTCTTCTTTGAGATATCGATTGAACGAGCTCGAATTCATCGATCT
ATATTACCCTGTTATCCCTAGCGTAACTATGCCAAATGACAATAAGACACCCAATAGGTCCAGCACTCCC
AAGTTTACTAAAAAACCAGTAACCCCGAATGATAAAATTCCTGAAAGACGGGTGTACAATATGGACTTCC
TCTTTTCTGGCAACCAAACCCATACATCGGGATTCCTATAATACCTTCGTTGGTCTCCCTAACATGTAGG
TGGCGGAGGGGAGATATACAATAGAACAGATACCAGACAAGACATAATGGGCTAAACAAGACTACACCAA
TTACACTGCCTCATTGATGGTGGTACATAACGAACTAATACTGTAGCCCTAGACTTGATAGCCATCATCA
TATCGAAGTTTCACTACCCTTTTTCCATTTGCCATCTATTGAAGTAATAATAGGCGCATGCAACTTCTTT
TCTTTTTTTTTCTTTTCTCTCTCCCCCGTTGTTGTCTCACCATATCCGCAATGACAAAAAAATGATGGAA
GACACTAAAGGAAAAAATTAACGACAAAGACAGCACCAACAGATGTCGTTGTTCCAGAGCTGATGAGGGG
TATCTCGAAGCACACGAAACTTTTTCCTTCCTTCATTCACGCACACTACTCTCTAATGAGCAACGGTATA
CGGCCTTCCTTCCAGTTACTTGAATTTGAAATAAAAAAAAGTTTGCTGTCTTGCTATCAAGTATAAATAG
ACCTGCAATTATTAATCTTTTGTTTCCTCGTCATTGTTCTCGTTCCCTTTCTTCCTTGTTTCTTTTTCTG
CACAATATTTCAAGCTATACCAAGCATACAATCAACTATCTCATATACAACTAGAATGGATAAAGCGGAA
TTAATTCCCGAGCCTCCAAAAAAGAAGAGAAAGGTCGAATTGGGTACCGCCACGTACTTCCCGGAGGAGG
TGGTGGAGCACATCTTCAGCTTCCTGCCGGCGCAGCGCGACCGCAACACGGTCTCGCTCGTCTGCAAGGT
GTGGTACGAGATCGAGAGGCTGAGCCGCCGCGGCGTCTTCGTGGGCAACTGCTACGCCGTGCGCGCCGGC
CGCGTCGCCGCGCGGTTCCCCAACGTGCGGGCGCTCACGGTGAAGGGGAAGCCCCACTTCGCCGACTTCA
ACCTCGTGCCCCCCGACTGGGGCGGCTACGCGGGGCCGTGGATCGAGGCGGCCGCGAGGGGATGCCACGG
CCTGGAGGAGCTCAGGATGAAGCGGATGGTGGTGTCCGACGAGAGCCTCGAGCTGCTGGCTCGCTCGTTC
CCGCGGTTCAGGGCTCTTGTTCTTATCAGCTGCGAGGGGTTCAGCACTGACGGGCTAGCCGCCGTCGCGA
GCCATTGCAAGCTTCTGAGGGAGTTGGATTTGCAGGAAAATGAAGTGGAGGATCGAGGGCCTAGGTGGCT
TTCCTGCTTCCCTGATTCCTGCACATCACTTGTCTCATTGAATTTTGCCTGCATCAAAGGGGAGGTTAAT
GCTGGTTCACTGGAGAGACTTGTTAGCAGGTCCCCAAACCTGCGGAGTTTGAGGCTGAATCGATCTGTAT
CGGTAGATACACTTGCAAAGATACTACTGCGTACCCCTAACTTGGAGGATTTGGGGACAGGGAATTTGAC
AGATGACTTCCAAACTGAGTCCTACTTTAAGCTTACCAGTGCTCTGGAGAAATGCAAGATGTTGAGGAGT
TTGTCTGGATTCTGGGATGCTTCTCCTGTTTGCCTGTCATTTATCTACCCCCTGTGTGCTCAACTGACAG
GATTGAACTTGAGCTATGCACCCACACTTGATGCTTCTGACCTTACAAAAATGATTAGCCGCTGTGTGAA
GCTCCAACGCCTTTGGGTACTGGATTGTATCTCGGACAAAGGCTTGCAAGTGGTGGCCTCCAGTTGCAAA
GACTTGCAAGAACTCAGGGTATTTCCATCAGATTTCTACGTAGCTGGTTATTCTGCAGTGACAGAGGAGG
GACTTGTTGCAGTATCCTTGGGCTGTCCAAAACTGAACTCACTACTGTACTTCTGTCACCAAATGACTAA
TGCTGCACTAGTTACTGTCGCCAAGAACTGTCCAAATTTCACACGATTCAGACTTTGTATTCTTGAGCCA
GGGAAGCCTGATGTTGTGACAAGCCAACCATTAGATGAAGGCTTTGGAGCTATTGTTCGTGAGTGCAAGG
GATTACAACGTTTGTCAATATCTGGTCTTCTCACAGACAAAGTTTTCATGTATATTGGGAAATATGCAAA
ACAACTTGAGATGCTTTCTATAGCATTTGCTGGTGACAGTGATAAGGGTATGATGCATGTTATGAATGGA
TGCAAGAATTTAAGGAAACTGGAGATAAGAGATAGCCCGTTTGGTGATGCTGCACTCTTGGGGAATTTTG
CTAGGTACGAGACAATGCGATCCCTTTGGATGTCATCTTGCAATGTCACGTTAAAGGGGTGCCAAGTCCT
TGCGTCAAAGATGCCGATGCTCAATGTTGAGGTCATAAATGAGCGGGATGGTAGCAATGAAATGGAGGAA
AACCATGGAGATCTGCCTAAAGTGGAGAAATTATATGTGTACCGCACAACTGCTGGGGCGAGGGATGATG
CACCAAATTTTGTTAAAATCCTAGTCGACTCCGGTTCTGCTGCTAGTGGTTGAACGCGTGGCGCCTGGAA
AAAGATTTTCAAGTGAATAAGGAGATAAAACCGTATTGACTTTTTATCATTCTACAAAAGACCAGTAACG
AAGTGTACCCTGCTATATTACCCTGTTATCCCTAGCGTAACTCGGCCGCCACCGCGGTGGAGCTCCAGCT
TTTGTTCCCTTTAGTGAGGGTTAATTGCGCGCTTGGCGTAATCATGGTCATAGCTGTTTCCTGTGTGAAA
TTGTTATCCGCTCACAATTCCACACAACATACGAGCCGGAAGCATAAAGTGTAAAGCCTGGGGTGCCTAA
TGAGTGAGCTAACTCACATTAATTGCGTTGCGCTCACTGCCCGCTTTCCAGTCGGGAAACCTGTCGTGCC
AGCTGCATTAATGAATCGGCCAACGCGCGGGGAGAGGCGGTTTGCGTATTGGGCGCTCTTCCGCTTCCTC
GCTCACTGACTCGCTGCGCTCGGTCGTTCGGCTGCGGCGAGCGGTATCAGCTCACTCAAAGGCGGTAATA
CGGTTATCCACAGAATCAGGGGATAACGCAGGAAAGAACATGTGAGCAAAAGGCCAGCAAAAGGCCAGGA
ACCGTAAAAAGGCCGCGTTGCTGGCGTTTTTCCATAGGCTCCGCCCCCCTGACGAGCATCACAAAAATCG
ACGCTCAAGTCAGAGGTGGCGAAACCCGACAGGACTATAAAGATACCAGGCGTTTCCCCCTGGAAGCTCC
CTCGTGCGCTCTCCTGTTCCGACCCTGCCGCTTACCGGATACCTGTCCGCCTTTCTCCCTTCGGGAAGCG
TGGCGCTTTCTCATAGCTCACGCTGTAGGTATCTCAGTTCGGTGTAGGTCGTTCGCTCCAAGCTGGGCTG
TGTGCACGAACCCCCCGTTCAGCCCGACCGCTGCGCCTTATCCGGTAACTATCGTCTTGAGTCCAACCCG
GTAAGACACGACTTATCGCCACTGGCAGCAGCCACTGGTAACAGGATTAGCAGAGCGAGGTATGTAGGCG
GTGCTACAGAGTTCTTGAAGTGGTGGCCTAACTACGGCTACACTAGAAGAACAGTATTTGGTATCTGCGC
TCTGCTGAAGCCAGTTACCTTCGGAAAAAGAGTTGGTAGCTCTTGATCCGGCAAACAAACCACCGCTGGT
AGCGGTGGTTTTTTTGTTTGCAAGCAGCAGATTACGCGCAGAAAAAAAGGATCTCAAGAAGATCCTTTGA
TCTTTTCTACGGGGTCTGACGCTCAGTGGAACGAAAACTCACGTTAAGGGATTTTGGTCATGAGATTATC
AAAAAGGATCTTCACCTAGATCCTTTTAAATTAAAAATGAAGTTTTAAATCAATCTAAAGTATATATGAG
TAAACTTGGTCTGACAGTTACCAATGCTTAATCAGTGAGGCACCTATCTCAGCGATCTGTCTATTTCGTT
CATCCATAGTTGCCTGACTCCCCGTCGTGTAGATAACTACGATACGGGAGGGCTTACCATCTGGCCCCAG
TGCTGCAATGATACCGCGAGACCCACGCTCACCGGCTCCAGATTTATCAGCAATAAACCAGCCAGCCGGA
AGGGCCGAGCGCAGAAGTGGTCCTGCAACTTTATCCGCCTCCATCCAGTCTATTAATTGTTGCCGGGAAG
CTAGAGTAAGTAGTTCGCCAGTTAATAGTTTGCGCAACGTTGTTGCCATTGCTACAGGCATCGTGGTGTC
ACGCTCGTCGTTTGGTATGGCTTCATTCAGCTCCGGTTCCCAACGATCAAGGCGAGTTACATGATCCCCC
ATGTTGTGCAAAAAAGCGGTTAGCTCCTTCGGTCCTCCGATCGTTGTCAGAAGTAAGTTGGCCGCAGTGT
TATCACTCATGGTTATGGCAGCACTGCATAATTCTCTTACTGTCATGCCATCCGTAAGATGCTTTTCTGT
GACTGGTGAGTACTCAACCAAGTCATTCTGAGAATAGTGTATGCGGCGACCGAGTTGCTCTTGCCCGGCG
TCAATACGGGATAATACCGCGCCACATAGCAGAACTTTAAAAGTGCTCATCATTGGAAAACGTTCTTCGG
GGCGAAAACTCTCAAGGATCTTACCGCTGTTGAGATCCAGTTCGATGTAACCCACTCGTGCACCCAACTG
ATCTTCAGCATCTTTTACTTTCACCAGCGTTTCTGGGTGAGCAAAAACAGGAAGGCAAAATGCCGCAAAA
AAGGGAATAAGGGCGACACGGAAATGTTGAATACTCATACTCTTCCTTTTTCAATATTATTGAAGCATTT
ATCAGGGTTATTGTCTCATGAGCGGATACATATTTGAATGTATTTAGAAAAATAAACAAATAGGGGTTCC
GCGCACATTTCCCCGAAAAGTGCCACCTGGGTCCTTTTCATCACGTGCTATAAAAATAATTATAATTTAA
ATTTTTTAATATAAATATATAAATTAAAAATAGAAAGTAAAAAAAGAAATTAAAGAAAAAATAGTTTTTG
TTTTCCGAAGATGTAAAAGACTCTAGGGGGATCGCCAACAAATACTACCTTTTATCTTGCTCTTCCTGCT
CTCAGGTATTAATGCCGAATTGTTTCATCTTGTCTGTGTAGAAGACCACACACGAAAATCCTGTGATTTT
ACATTTTACTTATCGTTAATCGAATGTATATCTATTTAATCTGCTTTTCTTGTCTAATAAATATATATGT
AAAGTACGCTTTTTGTTGAAATTTTTTAAACCTTTGTTTATTTTTTTTTCTTCATTCCGTAACTCTTCTA
CCTTCTTTATTTACTTTCTAAAATCCAAATACAAAACATAAAAATAAATAAACACAGAGTAAATTCCCAA
ATTATTCCATCATTAAAAGATACGAGGCGCGTGTAAGTTACAGGCAAGCGATCCGTCTAAGAAACCATTA
TTATCATGACATTAACCTATAAAAATAGGCGTATCACGAGGCCCTTTCGTC
Features (pLannotate 1.2.2; 25 found; start..end, strand, type, name):
    137..184     +  misc_feature   bom (fragment): basis of mobility region from pBR322
    190..206     +  promoter       URA3 promoter (fragment): S. cerevisiae URA3
    207..439     +  promoter       MET17 promoter (fragment): S. cerevisiae MET17; expression is repressed by methionine; MET15; MET25
    440..1774    +  CDS            MET17: O-acetylserine and O-acetylhomoserine sulfhydrylase, required for sulfur amino acid synthesis; S. cerevisiae MET17 MET15; MET25
   1829..1878    +  misc_feature   bom (fragment): basis of mobility region from pBR322
   1906..2334    -  rep_origin     f1 ori (sequence partly withheld): f1 bacteriophage origin of replication; arrow indicates direction of (+) strand synthesis
   2338..2493    -  CDS            lacZα (fragment): LacZα fragment of β-galactosidase; lacZ fragment
   2501..2519    +  promoter       T7 promoter: promoter for bacteriophage T7 RNA polymerase
   2528..2588    -  misc_feature   MCS (fragment): pBluescript multiple cloning site
   2655..2792    +  CDS            mini-AID (fragment): minimal degron from the auxin-responsive IAA17 protein of Arabidopsis thaliana (Kubota et al., 2013) acts as an auxin-inducible degron (AID) in the presence of TIR1
   2805..3095    +  CDS            13xMyc (fragment): 13 tandem Myc epitope tags
   3585..3981    +  promoter       ADH1 promoter: S. cerevisiae ADH1; promoter for alcohol dehydrogenase 1
   4030..4049    +  CDS            SV40 NLS (fragment): nuclear localization signal of SV40 (simian virus 40) large T antigen
   4066..5787    +  CDS            OsTIR1: rice transport inhibitor response 1 protein F-box protein that mediates auxin-dependent interaction of a ubiquitin ligase with an auxin-inducible degron (Tan et al., 2007)
   5947..5969    -  misc_feature   MCS (fragment): pBluescript multiple cloning site
   5982..6000    -  promoter       T3 promoter: promoter for bacteriophage T3 RNA polymerase
   6045..6061    -  protein_bind   lac operator: The lac repressor binds to the lac operator to inhibit transcription in E. coli. This inhibition can be relieved by adding lactose or isopropyl-β-D-thiogalactopyranoside (IPTG). lac repressor encoded by lacI
   6069..6099    -  promoter       lac promoter: promoter for the E. coli lac operon
   6114..6135    -  protein_bind   CAP binding site: CAP binding activates transcription in the presence of cAMP. E. coli catabolite activator protein
   6148..6240    -  CDS            lacI (fragment): lac repressor; lacI; The lac repressor binds to the lac operator to inhibit transcription in E. coli. This inhibition can be relieved by adding lactose or isopropyl-β-D-thiogalactopyranoside (IPTG).
   6423..7011    -  rep_origin     ori: high-copy-number ColE1/pMB1/pBR322/pUC origin of replication
   7182..8042    -  CDS            AmpR: β-lactamase; bla; confers resistance to ampicillin, carbenicillin, and related antibiotics
   8043..8147    -  promoter       AmpR promoter: bla
   8184..8687    +  misc_feature   CEN/ARS: S. cerevisiae CEN6 centromere fused to an autonomously replicating sequence
   8755..35      +  CDS            rop (fragment) (across the origin): Rop protein, which maintains plasmids at low copy number; rop
