[The description below was written by a language model from this plasmid's Addgene catalogue record and pLannotate feature annotations shown in this document.]
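Description:
C-SWAT AID*-6MYC osTIR1 is a budding yeast donor plasmid of about 8.8 kb built on the pMaM482 backbone. It is designed for the C-SWAT tag-swapping system, in which a pre-installed acceptor module at the 3' end of a gene is exchanged for a new C-terminal tag. In E. coli it replicates from a high-copy ColE1/pUC-type origin and is selected with ampicillin through the β-lactamase gene. An f1 origin and pBluescript-derived remnants (lacZα fragment, lac promoter/operator, T7 and T3 promoters, multiple cloning site fragments) are also present. In yeast, a CEN/ARS element supports stable low-copy episomal maintenance. The MET17 (MET15/MET25) gene, under its own methionine-repressible promoter, provides selection by complementing methionine/cysteine auxotrophy. The record notes that the plasmid is prone to recombination in bacteria, which is plausibly related to its repetitive Myc array.

The tagging payload is the AID* degron, a minimal auxin-responsive fragment of Arabidopsis IAA17, followed by six tandem Myc epitopes. The automated annotation labels these as partial mini-AID and 13xMyc matches. Downstream lies a separate expression cassette in which the constitutive S. cerevisiae ADH1 promoter drives rice OsTIR1. A partial SV40 nuclear localization signal is annotated just upstream of the OsTIR1 coding sequence. According to the catalogue entry, this cassette is flanked by SIR4 homology arms for genomic integration, although the arms are not annotated in the feature table.

OsTIR1 is an F-box protein that, when auxin is added, recruits AID-tagged proteins to a ubiquitin ligase for proteasomal degradation. One vector therefore supplies both components needed for auxin-induced knockdown of a chosen yeast protein, and the Myc tag allows depletion to be followed by immunodetection.
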