Addgene plasmid #193320: C-SWAT AID*-6MYC osTIR1
Purpose: C-SWAT compatible vector for C-terminal tagging with AID*-6MYC for auxin induced gene knockdown. osTIR1 is flanked by SIR4 homology arms for integration into the genome.
Depositing lab: Rob Mitra. Depositing organization: Washington University in Saint Louis. Publication: A Suite of New Strain Construction Vectors for Gene Expression Knockdown in Budding Yeast. Shively CA, Dong F, Mitra RD. ACS Synth Biol. 2023 Jan 17. doi: 10.1021/acssynbio.2c00547. PubMed 36650116.
Backbone
  Vector backbone: pMaM482
  Total vector size (bp): 8760
  Vector type: Yeast Expression
  Selectable markers: MET/CYS
Growth in bacteria
  Bacterial resistance: Ampicillin, 100 μg/mL
  Growth temperature: 30°C
  Growth strain: NEB Stable
  Growth instructions: Must be propagated at 30 degrees continually to prevent recombination.
  Copy number: Unknown
Gene/Insert
  Gene/Insert name: AID*
  Tag / fusion protein: 6MYC
Terms and licenses: Academic/Nonprofit Terms; Industry Terms: Not Available to Industry
How to cite: C-SWAT AID*-6MYC osTIR1 was a gift from Rob Mitra (Addgene plasmid # 193320 ; http://n2t.net/addgene:193320 ; RRID:Addgene_193320)
